Addgene plasmid #72828: pMK290 (mAID-mClover-Hygro)
Purpose: C-terminal tagging with mAID-mClover using CRISPR/Cas9
Depositing lab: Masato Kanemaki. Depositing organization: National Institute of Genetics. Publication: Rapid Protein Depletion in Human Cells by Auxin-Inducible Degron Tagging with Short Homology Donors. Natsume T, Kiyomitsu T, Saga Y, Kanemaki MT. Cell Rep. 2016 Apr 5;15(1):210-8. doi: 10.1016/j.celrep.2016.03.001. Epub 2016 Mar 24. PubMed 27052166.
Backbone
  Vector backbone: pBluescript KS(-)
  Backbone size w/o insert (bp): 3511
  Total vector size (bp): 6386
  Vector type: Mammalian Expression, CRISPR
  Selectable markers: Hygromycin
Growth in bacteria
  Bacterial resistance: Ampicillin, 100 μg/mL
  Growth temperature: 37°C
  Growth strain: DH5alpha
  Copy number: High Copy
Gene/Insert
  Gene/Insert name: mAID-mClover-Hygro
  Species: H. sapiens (human), M. musculus (mouse), R. norvegicus (rat), G. gallus (chicken)
  Insert size (bp): 2875
  Tag / fusion protein: mAID-mClover (C terminal on backbone)
  Cloning method: Restriction Enzyme; 5′ cloning site BamHI (not destroyed); 3′ cloning site BamHI (not destroyed)
  Sequencing primers: 5′ GTAAAACGACGGCCAGT; 3′ GGAAACAGCTATGACCATG
Resource information
  A portion of this plasmid was derived from a plasmid made by: mClover is a kind gift from Dr. Michael Lin (Addgene #40259)(Lam et al. Nat. Meth., 2012).
Terms and licenses: Academic/Nonprofit Terms; Industry Terms: Not Available to Industry
Depositor comments: This vector can be used for the construction of donor vectors for tagging with mAID-mClover.
How to cite: pMK290 (mAID-mClover-Hygro) was a gift from Masato Kanemaki (Addgene plasmid # 72828 ; http://n2t.net/addgene:72828 ; RRID:Addgene_72828)
