[The description below was written by a language model from this plasmid's Addgene catalogue record and pLannotate feature annotations shown in this document.]
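Description:
pMK290 (mAID-mClover-Hygro) is a pBluescript KS(-)-based template plasmid of about 6.4 kb. It supplies a tagging cassette for building CRISPR/Cas9 homology donor vectors, and is not a stand-alone expression construct. It is propagated in E. coli at high copy from a ColE1/pUC-type origin under ampicillin selection (AmpR with its bla promoter). It retains the usual pBluescript elements: an f1 phage origin, lacZα and lac promoter/operator remnants, and T7 and T3 promoters flanking the cloning region.

The roughly 2.9 kb insert, cloned between two preserved BamHI sites, begins with a promoterless open reading frame. This frame encodes the mini-AID degron, the minimal auxin-responsive region of Arabidopsis IAA17, fused to the green-yellow fluorescent protein mClover. The automated annotation matches this reporter to mClover3, whereas the catalogue calls it simply mClover. An SV40 polyadenylation signal follows the frame. Downstream is a hygromycin resistance gene driven by the mouse PGK promoter and ended by the PGK poly(A) signal. This marker unit is flanked by two loxP sites in the same orientation, which would allow Cre to excise it after selection.

In use, the cassette is combined with homology arms matching the 3′ end of a target gene. Cas9-stimulated repair then fuses mAID-mClover in frame to the C terminus of the endogenous protein, which stays under its native promoter. Edited cells are selected with hygromycin. In cells expressing TIR1, which this plasmid does not provide, adding auxin triggers rapid degradation of the tagged protein, and mClover fluorescence reports its localisation and depletion. The record lists human, mouse, rat and chicken as species for the insert.
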