Features (pLannotate 1.2.2; 20 found; start..end, strand, type, name):
      4..432     +  rep_origin     f1 ori (sequence partly withheld): f1 bacteriophage origin of replication; arrow indicates direction of (+) strand synthesis
    463..618     -  CDS            lacZα (fragment): LacZα fragment of β-galactosidase; lacZ fragment
    626..644     +  promoter       T7 promoter: promoter for bacteriophage T7 RNA polymerase
    681..884     +  CDS            mini-AID: minimal degron from the auxin-responsive IAA17 protein of Arabidopsis thaliana (Kubota et al., 2013) acts as an auxin-inducible degron (AID) in the presence of TIR1
    891..1610    +  CDS            mClover3: bright green-yellow fluorescent protein derived from mClover2, with improved photostability (Bajar et al., 2003) mammalian codon-optimized
   1621..1705    +  CDS            large T antigen (fragment): large T antigen from SV40 (simian virus 40)
   1728..1849    +  polyA_signal   SV40 poly(A) signal: SV40 polyadenylation signal
   1880..1913    -  protein_bind   loxP: Cre-mediated recombination occurs in the 8-bp core sequence (GCATACAT). Cre recombinase
   1974..2473    +  promoter       PGK promoter: mouse phosphoglycerate kinase 1 promoter
   2533..3553    +  CDS            HygR (fragment): aminoglycoside phosphotransferase from E. coli; aph(4)-Ia; confers resistance to hygromycin
   3637..4089    +  polyA_signal   PGK poly(A) signal: mouse phosphoglycerate kinase 1 polyadenylation signal
   4116..4149    -  protein_bind   loxP: Cre-mediated recombination occurs in the 8-bp core sequence (GCATACAT). Cre recombinase
   4198..4216    -  promoter       T3 promoter: promoter for bacteriophage T3 RNA polymerase
   4261..4277    -  protein_bind   lac operator: The lac repressor binds to the lac operator to inhibit transcription in E. coli. This inhibition can be relieved by adding lactose or isopropyl-β-D-thiogalactopyranoside (IPTG). lac repressor encoded by lacI
   4285..4315    -  promoter       lac promoter: promoter for the E. coli lac operon
   4330..4351    -  protein_bind   CAP binding site: CAP binding activates transcription in the presence of cAMP. E. coli catabolite activator protein
   4364..4456    -  CDS            lacI (fragment): lac repressor; lacI; The lac repressor binds to the lac operator to inhibit transcription in E. coli. This inhibition can be relieved by adding lactose or isopropyl-β-D-thiogalactopyranoside (IPTG).
   4639..5227    -  rep_origin     ori: high-copy-number ColE1/pMB1/pBR322/pUC origin of replication
   5398..6258    -  CDS            AmpR: β-lactamase; bla; confers resistance to ampicillin, carbenicillin, and related antibiotics
   6259..6363    -  promoter       AmpR promoter: bla
>Addgene plasmid #72828 | pMK290 (mAID-mClover-Hygro) | depositor full sequence | sequence record 133565 | pMK290 (mAID-mClover-Hygro) sequence 6386 bps
CTG
[124 nt withheld, positions 4-127]
C
[91 nt withheld, positions 129-219]
A
[49 nt withheld, positions 221-269]
CCTTTGACGTTGGAGTCCACGTTCTTT
[37 nt withheld, positions 297-333]
ACCCTATCTCGGTCTATTCTTTTGATTTATAAGGGATTTTGCCGATTTCGGCCTATTGGTTAAAAAATGA
GCTGATTTAACAAAAATTTAACGCGAATTTTAACAAAATATTAACGCTTACAATTTCCATTCGCCATTCA
GGCTGCGCAACTGTTGGGAAGGGCGATCGGTGCGGGCCTCTTCGCTATTACGCCAGCTGGCGAAAGGGGG
ATGTGCTGCAAGGCGATTAAGTTGGGTAACGCCAGGGTTTTCCCAGTCACGACGTTGTAAAACGACGGCC
AGTGAGCGCGCGTAATACGACTCACTATAGGGCGAATTGGAGCTCCCCGGGATCCGGTGCAGGCGCCAAG
GAGAAGAGTGCTTGTCCTAAAGATCCAGCCAAACCTCCGGCCAAGGCACAAGTTGTGGGATGGCCACCGG
TGAGATCATACCGGAAGAACGTGATGGTTTCCTGCCAAAAATCAAGCGGTGGCCCGGAGGCGGCGGCGTT
CGTGAAGGTATCAATGGACGGAGCACCGTACTTGAGGAAAATCGATTTGAGGATGTATAAAGCTAGCATG
GTGAGCAAGGGCGAGGAGCTGTTCACCGGGGTGGTGCCCATCCTGGTCGAGCTGGACGGCGACGTAAACG
GCCACAAGTTCAGCGTCCGCGGCGAGGGCGAGGGCGATGCCACCAACGGCAAGCTGACCCTGAAGTTCAT
CTGCACCACCGGCAAGCTGCCCGTGCCCTGGCCCACCCTCGTGACCACCTTCGGCTACGGCGTGGCCTGC
TTCAGCCGCTACCCCGACCACATGAAGCAGCACGACTTCTTCAAGTCCGCCATGCCCGAAGGCTACGTCC
AGGAGCGCACCATCTCTTTCAAGGACGACGGTACCTACAAGACCCGCGCCGAGGTGAAGTTCGAGGGCGA
CACCCTGGTGAACCGCATCGAGCTGAAGGGCATCGACTTCAAGGAGGACGGCAACATCCTGGGGCACAAG
CTGGAGTACAACTTCAACAGCCACAACGTCTATATCACGGCCGACAAGCAGAAGAACGGCATCAAGGCTA
ACTTCAAGATCCGCCACAACGTTGAGGACGGCAGCGTGCAGCTCGCCGACCACTACCAGCAGAACACCCC
CATCGGCGACGGCCCCGTGCTGCTGCCCGACAACCACTACCTGAGCCATCAGTCCAAGCTGAGCAAAGAC
CCCAACGAGAAGCGCGATCACATGGTCCTGCTGGAGTTCGTGACCGCCGCCGGGATTACACATGGCATGG
ACGAGCTGTACAAGTAATCTAGATAACTGATCATAATCAGCCATACCACATTTGTAGAGGTTTTACTTGC
TTTAAAAAACCTCCCACACCTCCCCCTGAACCTGAAACATAAAATGAATGCAATTGTTGTTGTTAACTTG
TTTATTGCAGCTTATAATGGTTACAAATAAAGCAATAGCATCACAAATTTCACAAATAAAGCATTTTTTT
CACTGCATTCTAGTTGTGGTTTGTCCAAACTCATCAATGTATCTTAACGCGTCGATCATATTCAATAACC
CTTAATATAACTTCGTATAATGTATGCTATACGAAGTTATTAGGTCTGAAGAGGAGTTTACGTCCAGCCA
AGCTTAGGATCTCGACCTCGAAATTCTACCGGGTAGGGGAGGCGCTTTTCCCAAGGCAGTCTGGAGCATG
CGCTTTAGCAGCCCCGCTGGGCACTTGGCGCTACACAAGTGGCCTCTGGCCTCGCACACATTCCACATCC
ACCGGTAGGCGCCAACCGACTCCGTTCTTTGGTGGCCCCTTCGCGCCACCTTCTACTCCTCCCCTAGTCA
GGAAGTTCCCCCCCGCCCCGCAGCTCGCGTCGTGCAGGACGTGACAAATGGAAGTAGCACGTCTCACTAG
TCTCGTGCAGATGGACAGCACCGCTGAGCAATGGAAGCGGGTAGGCCTTTGGGGCAGCGGCCAATAGCAG
CTTTGCTCCTTCGCTTTCTGGGCTCAGAGGCTGGGAAGGGGTGGGTCCGGGGGCGGGCTCAGGGGCGGGC
TCAGGGGCGGGGCGGGCGCCCGAAGGTCCTCCGGAGGCCCGGCATTCTGCACGCTTCAAAAGCGCACGTC
TGCCGCGCTGTTCTCCTCTTCCTCATCTCCGGGCCTTTCGACCTGCATCCATCTAGATCTCGAGCAGCTG
AAGCTTACCGCTAGCATGGATAGATCCGGAAAGCCTGAACTCACCGCGACGTCTGTCGAGAAGTTTCTGA
TCGAAAAGTTCGACAGCGTCTCCGACCTGATGCAGCTCTCGGAGGGCGAAGAATCTCGTGCTTTCAGCTT
CGATGTAGGAGGGCGTGGATATGTCCTGCGGGTAAATAGCTGCGCCGATGGTTTCTACAAAGATCGTTAT
GTTTATCGGCACTTTGCATCGGCCGCGCTCCCGATTCCGGAAGTGCTTGACATTGGGGAATTCAGCGAGA
GCCTGACCTATTGCATCTCCCGCCGTGCACAGGGTGTCACGTTGCAAGACCTGCCTGAAACCGAACTGCC
CGCTGTTCTGCAGCCGGTCGCGGAGGCCATGGATGCGATCGCTGCGGCCGATCTTAGCCAGACGAGCGGG
TTCGGCCCATTCGGACCGCAAGGAATCGGTCAATACACTACATGGCGTGATTTCATATGCGCGATTGCTG
ATCCCCATGTGTATCACTGGCAAACTGTGATGGACGACACCGTCAGTGCGTCCGTCGCGCAGGCTCTCGA
TGAGCTGATGCTTTGGGCCGAGGACTGCCCCGAAGTCCGGCACCTCGTGCACGCGGATTTCGGCTCCAAC
AATGTCCTGACGGACAATGGCCGCATAACAGCGGTCATTGACTGGAGCGAGGCGATGTTCGGGGATTCCC
AATACGAGGTCGCCAACATCTTCTTCTGGAGGCCGTGGTTGGCTTGTATGGAGCAGCAGACGCGCTACTT
CGAGCGGAGGCATCCGGAGCTTGCAGGATCGCCGCGGCTCCGGGCGTATATGCTCCGCATTGGTCTTGAC
CAACTCTATCAGAGCTTGGTTGACGGCAATTTCGATGATGCAGCTTGGGCGCAGGGTCGATGCGACGCAA
TCGTCCGATCCGGAGCCGGGACTGTCGGGCGTACACAAATCGCCCGCAGAAGCGCGGCCGTCTGGACCGA
TGGCTGTGTAGAAGTACTCGCCGATAGTGGAAACCGACGCCCCAGCACTCGTCCGAGGGCAAAGGAATAG
GCTAGCCGCCCGCCCCACGACCCGCAGCGCCCGACCGAAAGGAGCGCACGACCCCATGCATCGATGATAT
CAGATCCCCGGGATGCAGAAATTGATGATCTATTAAACAATAAAGATGTCCACTAAAATGGAAGTTTTTC
CTGTCATACTTTGTTAAGAAGGGTGAGAACAGAGTACCTACATTTTGAATGGAAGGATTGGAGCTACGGG
GGTGGGGGTGGGGTGGGATTAGATAAATGCCTGCTCTTTACTGAAGGCTCTTTACTATTGCTTTATGATA
ATGTTTCATAGTTGGATATCATAATTTAAACAAGCAAAACCAAATTAAGGGCCAGCTCATTCCTCCCACT
CATGATCTATAGATCTATAGATCTCTCGTGGGATCATTGTTTTTCTCTTGATTCCCACTTTGTGGTTCTA
AGTACTGTGGTTTCCAAATGTGTCAGTTTCATAGCCTGAAGAACGAGATCAGCAGCCTCTGTTCCACATA
CACTTCATTCTCAGTATTGTTTTGCCAAGTTCTAATTCCATCAGAAGCTGGTCGAGATCCGGAACCCTTA
ATATAACTTCGTATAATGTATGCTATACGAAGTTATTAGGTCCCTCGAAGAGGTTCACTAGGATCCGGTA
CCCAGCTTTTGTTCCCTTTAGTGAGGGTTAATTGCGCGCTTGGCGTAATCATGGTCATAGCTGTTTCCTG
TGTGAAATTGTTATCCGCTCACAATTCCACACAACATACGAGCCGGAAGCATAAAGTGTAAAGCCTGGGG
TGCCTAATGAGTGAGCTAACTCACATTAATTGCGTTGCGCTCACTGCCCGCTTTCCAGTCGGGAAACCTG
TCGTGCCAGCTGCATTAATGAATCGGCCAACGCGCGGGGAGAGGCGGTTTGCGTATTGGGCGCTCTTCCG
CTTCCTCGCTCACTGACTCGCTGCGCTCGGTCGTTCGGCTGCGGCGAGCGGTATCAGCTCACTCAAAGGC
GGTAATACGGTTATCCACAGAATCAGGGGATAACGCAGGAAAGAACATGTGAGCAAAAGGCCAGCAAAAG
GCCAGGAACCGTAAAAAGGCCGCGTTGCTGGCGTTTTTCCATAGGCTCCGCCCCCCTGACGAGCATCACA
AAAATCGACGCTCAAGTCAGAGGTGGCGAAACCCGACAGGACTATAAAGATACCAGGCGTTTCCCCCTGG
AAGCTCCCTCGTGCGCTCTCCTGTTCCGACCCTGCCGCTTACCGGATACCTGTCCGCCTTTCTCCCTTCG
GGAAGCGTGGCGCTTTCTCATAGCTCACGCTGTAGGTATCTCAGTTCGGTGTAGGTCGTTCGCTCCAAGC
TGGGCTGTGTGCACGAACCCCCCGTTCAGCCCGACCGCTGCGCCTTATCCGGTAACTATCGTCTTGAGTC
CAACCCGGTAAGACACGACTTATCGCCACTGGCAGCAGCCACTGGTAACAGGATTAGCAGAGCGAGGTAT
GTAGGCGGTGCTACAGAGTTCTTGAAGTGGTGGCCTAACTACGGCTACACTAGAAGGACAGTATTTGGTA
TCTGCGCTCTGCTGAAGCCAGTTACCTTCGGAAAAAGAGTTGGTAGCTCTTGATCCGGCAAACAAACCAC
CGCTGGTAGCGGTGGTTTTTTTGTTTGCAAGCAGCAGATTACGCGCAGAAAAAAAGGATCTCAAGAAGAT
CCTTTGATCTTTTCTACGGGGTCTGACGCTCAGTGGAACGAAAACTCACGTTAAGGGATTTTGGTCATGA
GATTATCAAAAAGGATCTTCACCTAGATCCTTTTAAATTAAAAATGAAGTTTTAAATCAATCTAAAGTAT
ATATGAGTAAACTTGGTCTGACAGTTACCAATGCTTAATCAGTGAGGCACCTATCTCAGCGATCTGTCTA
TTTCGTTCATCCATAGTTGCCTGACTCCCCGTCGTGTAGATAACTACGATACGGGAGGGCTTACCATCTG
GCCCCAGTGCTGCAATGATACCGCGAGACCCACGCTCACCGGCTCCAGATTTATCAGCAATAAACCAGCC
AGCCGGAAGGGCCGAGCGCAGAAGTGGTCCTGCAACTTTATCCGCCTCCATCCAGTCTATTAATTGTTGC
CGGGAAGCTAGAGTAAGTAGTTCGCCAGTTAATAGTTTGCGCAACGTTGTTGCCATTGCTACAGGCATCG
TGGTGTCACGCTCGTCGTTTGGTATGGCTTCATTCAGCTCCGGTTCCCAACGATCAAGGCGAGTTACATG
ATCCCCCATGTTGTGCAAAAAAGCGGTTAGCTCCTTCGGTCCTCCGATCGTTGTCAGAAGTAAGTTGGCC
GCAGTGTTATCACTCATGGTTATGGCAGCACTGCATAATTCTCTTACTGTCATGCCATCCGTAAGATGCT
TTTCTGTGACTGGTGAGTACTCAACCAAGTCATTCTGAGAATAGTGTATGCGGCGACCGAGTTGCTCTTG
CCCGGCGTCAATACGGGATAATACCGCGCCACATAGCAGAACTTTAAAAGTGCTCATCATTGGAAAACGT
TCTTCGGGGCGAAAACTCTCAAGGATCTTACCGCTGTTGAGATCCAGTTCGATGTAACCCACTCGTGCAC
CCAACTGATCTTCAGCATCTTTTACTTTCACCAGCGTTTCTGGGTGAGCAAAAACAGGAAGGCAAAATGC
CGCAAAAAAGGGAATAAGGGCGACACGGAAATGTTGAATACTCATACTCTTCCTTTTTCAATATTATTGA
AGCATTTATCAGGGTTATTGTCTCATGAGCGGATACATATTTGAATGTATTTAGAAAAATAAACAAATAG
GGGTTCCGCGCACATTTCCCCGAAAAGTGCCAC
