Features (pLannotate 1.2.2; 20 found; start..end, strand, type, name):
      4..432     +  rep_origin     f1 ori (sequence partly withheld): f1 bacteriophage origin of replication; arrow indicates direction of (+) strand synthesis
    463..618     -  CDS            lacZα (fragment): LacZα fragment of β-galactosidase; lacZ fragment
    626..644     +  promoter       T7 promoter: promoter for bacteriophage T7 RNA polymerase
    681..884     +  CDS            mini-AID: minimal degron from the auxin-responsive IAA17 protein of Arabidopsis thaliana (Kubota et al., 2013) acts as an auxin-inducible degron (AID) in the presence of TIR1
    891..1610    +  CDS            mClover3: bright green-yellow fluorescent protein derived from mClover2, with improved photostability (Bajar et al., 2003) mammalian codon-optimized
   1621..1705    +  CDS            large T antigen (fragment): large T antigen from SV40 (simian virus 40)
   1728..1849    +  polyA_signal   SV40 poly(A) signal: SV40 polyadenylation signal
   1880..1913    -  protein_bind   loxP: Cre-mediated recombination occurs in the 8-bp core sequence (GCATACAT). Cre recombinase
   1974..2473    +  promoter       PGK promoter: mouse phosphoglycerate kinase 1 promoter
   2533..3553    +  CDS            HygR (fragment): aminoglycoside phosphotransferase from E. coli; aph(4)-Ia; confers resistance to hygromycin
   3637..4089    +  polyA_signal   PGK poly(A) signal: mouse phosphoglycerate kinase 1 polyadenylation signal
   4116..4149    -  protein_bind   loxP: Cre-mediated recombination occurs in the 8-bp core sequence (GCATACAT). Cre recombinase
   4198..4216    -  promoter       T3 promoter: promoter for bacteriophage T3 RNA polymerase
   4261..4277    -  protein_bind   lac operator: The lac repressor binds to the lac operator to inhibit transcription in E. coli. This inhibition can be relieved by adding lactose or isopropyl-β-D-thiogalactopyranoside (IPTG). lac repressor encoded by lacI
   4285..4315    -  promoter       lac promoter: promoter for the E. coli lac operon
   4330..4351    -  protein_bind   CAP binding site: CAP binding activates transcription in the presence of cAMP. E. coli catabolite activator protein
   4364..4456    -  CDS            lacI (fragment): lac repressor; lacI; The lac repressor binds to the lac operator to inhibit transcription in E. coli. This inhibition can be relieved by adding lactose or isopropyl-β-D-thiogalactopyranoside (IPTG).
   4639..5227    -  rep_origin     ori: high-copy-number ColE1/pMB1/pBR322/pUC origin of replication
   5398..6258    -  CDS            AmpR: β-lactamase; bla; confers resistance to ampicillin, carbenicillin, and related antibiotics
   6259..6363    -  promoter       AmpR promoter: bla
>Addgene plasmid #72828 | pMK290 (mAID-mClover-Hygro) | addgene full sequence | sequence record 212089 | Addgene NGS Result
CTG
[124 nt withheld, positions 4-127]
C
[91 nt withheld, positions 129-219]
A
[49 nt withheld, positions 221-269]
CCTTTGACGTTGGAGTCCACGTTCTTT
[37 nt withheld, positions 297-333]
ACCCTATCTCGGTCTATTCTTTTGATTTATAAGGGATTTTGCCGATTTCGGCCTATTGGTTAAAAAATGA
GCTGATTTAACAAAAATTTAACGCGAATTTTAACAAAATATTAACGCTTACAATTTCCATTCGCCATTCA
GGCTGCGCAACTGTTGGGAAGGGCGATCGGTGCGGGCCTCTTCGCTATTACGCCAGCTGGCGAAAGGGGG
ATGTGCTGCAAGGCGATTAAGTTGGGTAACGCCAGGGTTTTCCCAGTCACGACGTTGTAAAACGACGGCC
AGTGAGCGCGCGTAATACGACTCACTATAGGGCGAATTGGAGCTCCCCGGGATCCGGTGCAGGCGCCAAG
GAGAAGAGTGCTTGTCCTAAAGATCCAGCCAAACCTCCGGCCAAGGCACAAGTTGTGGGATGGCCACCGG
TGAGATCATACCGGAAGAACGTGATGGTTTCCTGCCAAAAATCAAGCGGTGGCCCGGAGGCGGCGGCGTT
CGTGAAGGTATCAATGGACGGAGCACCGTACTTGAGGAAAATCGATTTGAGGATGTATAAAGCTAGCATG
GTGAGCAAGGGCGAGGAGCTGTTCACCGGGGTGGTGCCCATCCTGGTCGAGCTGGACGGCGACGTAAACG
GCCACAAGTTCAGCGTCCGCGGCGAGGGCGAGGGCGATGCCACCAACGGCAAGCTGACCCTGAAGTTCAT
CTGCACCACCGGCAAGCTGCCCGTGCCCTGGCCCACCCTCGTGACCACCTTCGGCTACGGCGTGGCCTGC
TTCAGCCGCTACCCCGACCACATGAAGCAGCACGACTTCTTCAAGTCCGCCATGCCCGAAGGCTACGTCC
AGGAGCGCACCATCTCTTTCAAGGACGACGGTACCTACAAGACCCGCGCCGAGGTGAAGTTCGAGGGCGA
CACCCTGGTGAACCGCATCGAGCTGAAGGGCATCGACTTCAAGGAGGACGGCAACATCCTGGGGCACAAG
CTGGAGTACAACTTCAACAGCCACAACGTCTATATCACGGCCGACAAGCAGAAGAACGGCATCAAGGCTA
ACTTCAAGATCCGCCACAACGTTGAGGACGGCAGCGTGCAGCTCGCCGACCACTACCAGCAGAACACCCC
CATCGGCGACGGCCCCGTGCTGCTGCCCGACAACCACTACCTGAGCCATCAGTCCAAGCTGAGCAAAGAC
CCCAACGAGAAGCGCGATCACATGGTCCTGCTGGAGTTCGTGACCGCCGCCGGGATTACACATGGCATGG
ACGAGCTGTACAAGTAATCTAGATAACTGATCATAATCAGCCATACCACATTTGTAGAGGTTTTACTTGC
TTTAAAAAACCTCCCACACCTCCCCCTGAACCTGAAACATAAAATGAATGCAATTGTTGTTGTTAACTTG
TTTATTGCAGCTTATAATGGTTACAAATAAAGCAATAGCATCACAAATTTCACAAATAAAGCATTTTTTT
CACTGCATTCTAGTTGTGGTTTGTCCAAACTCATCAATGTATCTTAACGCGTCGATCATATTCAATAACC
CTTAATATAACTTCGTATAATGTATGCTATACGAAGTTATTAGGTCTGAAGAGGAGTTTACGTCCAGCCA
AGCTTAGGATCTCGACCTCGAAATTCTACCGGGTAGGGGAGGCGCTTTTCCCAAGGCAGTCTGGAGCATG
CGCTTTAGCAGCCCCGCTGGGCACTTGGCGCTACACAAGTGGCCTCTGGCCTCGCACACATTCCACATCC
ACCGGTAGGCGCCAACCGACTCCGTTCTTTGGTGGCCCCTTCGCGCCACCTTCTACTCCTCCCCTAGTCA
GGAAGTTCCCCCCCGCCCCGCAGCTCGCGTCGTGCAGGACGTGACAAATGGAAGTAGCACGTCTCACTAG
TCTCGTGCAGATGGACAGCACCGCTGAGCAATGGAAGCGGGTAGGCCTTTGGGGCAGCGGCCAATAGCAG
CTTTGCTCCTTCGCTTTCTGGGCTCAGAGGCTGGGAAGGGGTGGGTCCGGGGGCGGGCTCAGGGGCGGGC
TCAGGGGCGGGGCGGGCGCCCGAAGGTCCTCCGGAGGCCCGGCATTCTGCACGCTTCAAAAGCGCACGTC
TGCCGCGCTGTTCTCCTCTTCCTCATCTCCGGGCCTTTCGACCTGCATCCATCTAGATCTCGAGCAGCTG
AAGCTTACCGCTAGCATGGATAGATCCGGAAAGCCTGAACTCACCGCGACGTCTGTCGAGAAGTTTCTGA
TCGAAAAGTTCGACAGCGTCTCCGACCTGATGCAGCTCTCGGAGGGCGAAGAATCTCGTGCTTTCAGCTT
CGATGTAGGAGGGCGTGGATATGTCCTGCGGGTAAATAGCTGCGCCGATGGTTTCTACAAAGATCGTTAT
GTTTATCGGCACTTTGCATCGGCCGCGCTCCCGATTCCGGAAGTGCTTGACATTGGGGAATTCAGCGAGA
GCCTGACCTATTGCATCTCCCGCCGTGCACAGGGTGTCACGTTGCAAGACCTGCCTGAAACCGAACTGCC
CGCTGTTCTGCAGCCGGTCGCGGAGGCCATGGATGCGATCGCTGCGGCCGATCTTAGCCAGACGAGCGGG
TTCGGCCCATTCGGACCGCAAGGAATCGGTCAATACACTACATGGCGTGATTTCATATGCGCGATTGCTG
ATCCCCATGTGTATCACTGGCAAACTGTGATGGACGACACCGTCAGTGCGTCCGTCGCGCAGGCTCTCGA
TGAGCTGATGCTTTGGGCCGAGGACTGCCCCGAAGTCCGGCACCTCGTGCACGCGGATTTCGGCTCCAAC
AATGTCCTGACGGACAATGGCCGCATAACAGCGGTCATTGACTGGAGCGAGGCGATGTTCGGGGATTCCC
AATACGAGGTCGCCAACATCTTCTTCTGGAGGCCGTGGTTGGCTTGTATGGAGCAGCAGACGCGCTACTT
CGAGCGGAGGCATCCGGAGCTTGCAGGATCGCCGCGGCTCCGGGCGTATATGCTCCGCATTGGTCTTGAC
CAACTCTATCAGAGCTTGGTTGACGGCAATTTCGATGATGCAGCTTGGGCGCAGGGTCGATGCGACGCAA
TCGTCCGATCCGGAGCCGGGACTGTCGGGCGTACACAAATCGCCCGCAGAAGCGCGGCCGTCTGGACCGA
TGGCTGTGTAGAAGTACTCGCCGATAGTGGAAACCGACGCCCCAGCACTCGTCCGAGGGCAAAGGAATAG
GCTAGCCGCCCGCCCCACGACCCGCAGCGCCCGACCGAAAGGAGCGCACGACCCCATGCATCGATGATAT
CAGATCCCCGGGATGCAGAAATTGATGATCTATTAAACAATAAAGATGTCCACTAAAATGGAAGTTTTTC
CTGTCATACTTTGTTAAGAAGGGTGAGAACAGAGTACCTACATTTTGAATGGAAGGATTGGAGCTACGGG
GGTGGGGGTGGGGTGGGATTAGATAAATGCCTGCTCTTTACTGAAGGCTCTTTACTATTGCTTTATGATA
ATGTTTCATAGTTGGATATCATAATTTAAACAAGCAAAACCAAATTAAGGGCCAGCTCATTCCTCCCACT
CATGATCTATAGATCTATAGATCTCTCGTGGGATCATTGTTTTTCTCTTGATTCCCACTTTGTGGTTCTA
AGTACTGTGGTTTCCAAATGTGTCAGTTTCATAGCCTGAAGAACGAGATCAGCAGCCTCTGTTCCACATA
CACTTCATTCTCAGTATTGTTTTGCCAAGTTCTAATTCCATCAGAAGCTGGTCGAGATCCGGAACCCTTA
ATATAACTTCGTATAATGTATGCTATACGAAGTTATTAGGTCCCTCGAAGAGGTTCACTAGGATCCGGTA
CCCAGCTTTTGTTCCCTTTAGTGAGGGTTAATTGCGCGCTTGGCGTAATCATGGTCATAGCTGTTTCCTG
TGTGAAATTGTTATCCGCTCACAATTCCACACAACATACGAGCCGGAAGCATAAAGTGTAAAGCCTGGGG
TGCCTAATGAGTGAGCTAACTCACATTAATTGCGTTGCGCTCACTGCCCGCTTTCCAGTCGGGAAACCTG
TCGTGCCAGCTGCATTAATGAATCGGCCAACGCGCGGGGAGAGGCGGTTTGCGTATTGGGCGCTCTTCCG
CTTCCTCGCTCACTGACTCGCTGCGCTCGGTCGTTCGGCTGCGGCGAGCGGTATCAGCTCACTCAAAGGC
GGTAATACGGTTATCCACAGAATCAGGGGATAACGCAGGAAAGAACATGTGAGCAAAAGGCCAGCAAAAG
GCCAGGAACCGTAAAAAGGCCGCGTTGCTGGCGTTTTTCCATAGGCTCCGCCCCCCTGACGAGCATCACA
AAAATCGACGCTCAAGTCAGAGGTGGCGAAACCCGACAGGACTATAAAGATACCAGGCGTTTCCCCCTGG
AAGCTCCCTCGTGCGCTCTCCTGTTCCGACCCTGCCGCTTACCGGATACCTGTCCGCCTTTCTCCCTTCG
GGAAGCGTGGCGCTTTCTCATAGCTCACGCTGTAGGTATCTCAGTTCGGTGTAGGTCGTTCGCTCCAAGC
TGGGCTGTGTGCACGAACCCCCCGTTCAGCCCGACCGCTGCGCCTTATCCGGTAACTATCGTCTTGAGTC
CAACCCGGTAAGACACGACTTATCGCCACTGGCAGCAGCCACTGGTAACAGGATTAGCAGAGCGAGGTAT
GTAGGCGGTGCTACAGAGTTCTTGAAGTGGTGGCCTAACTACGGCTACACTAGAAGAACAGTATTTGGTA
TCTGCGCTCTGCTGAAGCCAGTTACCTTCGGAAAAAGAGTTGGTAGCTCTTGATCCGGCAAACAAACCAC
CGCTGGTAGCGGTGGTTTTTTTGTTTGCAAGCAGCAGATTACGCGCAGAAAAAAAGGATCTCAAGAAGAT
CCTTTGATCTTTTCTACGGGGTCTGACGCTCAGTGGAACGAAAACTCACGTTAAGGGATTTTGGTCATGA
GATTATCAAAAAGGATCTTCACCTAGATCCTTTTAAATTAAAAATGAAGTTTTAAATCAATCTAAAGTAT
ATATGAGTAAACTTGGTCTGACAGTTACCAATGCTTAATCAGTGAGGCACCTATCTCAGCGATCTGTCTA
TTTCGTTCATCCATAGTTGCCTGACTCCCCGTCGTGTAGATAACTACGATACGGGAGGGCTTACCATCTG
GCCCCAGTGCTGCAATGATACCGCGAGACCCACGCTCACCGGCTCCAGATTTATCAGCAATAAACCAGCC
AGCCGGAAGGGCCGAGCGCAGAAGTGGTCCTGCAACTTTATCCGCCTCCATCCAGTCTATTAATTGTTGC
CGGGAAGCTAGAGTAAGTAGTTCGCCAGTTAATAGTTTGCGCAACGTTGTTGCCATTGCTACAGGCATCG
TGGTGTCACGCTCGTCGTTTGGTATGGCTTCATTCAGCTCCGGTTCCCAACGATCAAGGCGAGTTACATG
ATCCCCCATGTTGTGCAAAAAAGCGGTTAGCTCCTTCGGTCCTCCGATCGTTGTCAGAAGTAAGTTGGCC
GCAGTGTTATCACTCATGGTTATGGCAGCACTGCATAATTCTCTTACTGTCATGCCATCCGTAAGATGCT
TTTCTGTGACTGGTGAGTACTCAACCAAGTCATTCTGAGAATAGTGTATGCGGCGACCGAGTTGCTCTTG
CCCGGCGTCAATACGGGATAATACCGCGCCACATAGCAGAACTTTAAAAGTGCTCATCATTGGAAAACGT
TCTTCGGGGCGAAAACTCTCAAGGATCTTACCGCTGTTGAGATCCAGTTCGATGTAACCCACTCGTGCAC
CCAACTGATCTTCAGCATCTTTTACTTTCACCAGCGTTTCTGGGTGAGCAAAAACAGGAAGGCAAAATGC
CGCAAAAAAGGGAATAAGGGCGACACGGAAATGTTGAATACTCATACTCTTCCTTTTTCAATATTATTGA
AGCATTTATCAGGGTTATTGTCTCATGAGCGGATACATATTTGAATGTATTTAGAAAAATAAACAAATAG
GGGTTCCGCGCACATTTCCCCGAAAAGTGCCAC
