>Addgene plasmid #72828 | pMK290 (mAID-mClover-Hygro) | addgene partial sequence | sequence record 138284 | M13pUC-Fwd 5'-CCCAGTCACGACGTTGTAAAACG-3'
CGCGCGTAATACGACTCACTATAGGGCGAATTGGAGCTCCCCGGGATCCGGTGCAGGCGCCAAGGAGAAG
AGTGCTTGTCCTAAAGATCCAGCCAAACCTCCGGCCAAGGCACAAGTTGTGGGATGGCCACCGGTGAGAT
CATACCGGAAGAACGTGATGGTTTCCTGCCAAAAATCAAGCGGTGGCCCGGAGGCGGCGGCGTTCGTGAA
GGTATCAATGGACGGAGCACCGTACTTGAGGAAAATCGATTTGAGGATGTATAAAGCTAGCATGGTGAGC
AAGGGCGAGGAGCTGTTCACCGGGGTGGTGCCCATCCTGGTCGAGCTGGACGGCGACGTAAACGGCCACA
AGTTCAGCGTCCGCGGCGAGGGCGAGGGCGATGCCACCAACGGCAAGCTGACCCTGAAGTTCATCTGCAC
CACCGGCAAGCTGCCCGTGCCCTGGCCCACCCTCGTGACCACCTTCGGCTACGGCGTGGCCTGCTTCAGC
CGCTACCCCGACCACATGAAGCAGCACGACTTCTTCAAGTCCGCCATGCCCGAAGGCTACGTCCAGGAGC
GCACCATCTCTTTCAAGGACGACGGTACCTACAAGACCCGCGCCGAGGTGAAGTTCGAGGGCGACACCCT
GGTGAACCGCATCGAGCTGAAGGGCATCGACTTCAAGGAGGACGGCAACATCCTGGGGCACAAGCTGGAG
TACAACTTCAACAGCCACAACGTCTATATCACGGCCGACAAGCAGAAGAACGGCATCAAGGCTAACTTCA
AGATCCGCCACAACGTTGAGGACGGCAGCGTGCAGCTCGCCGACCACTACCAGCAGAACACCCCCATCGG
CGACGGCCCCGTGCTGCTGCCCGACAACCACTACCTGAGCCATCAGTCCAAGCTGAGCAAAGACCCCAAC
GAGAAGCGCGATCACATGGTCCTGCTGGAGTTCGTGACCGCCGCCGGGATTACACATGGCATGGACGAGC
TGTACAAGTAATCTAGATAACTGATCATAATCAGCCATACCACATTTGTAGAGGTTTTACTTGCTTTAAA
AA
