>Addgene plasmid #72828 | pMK290 (mAID-mClover-Hygro) | addgene partial sequence | sequence record 138285 | mPGK-F 5'-cattctgcacgcttcaaaag-3'
CGCTGTTCTCCTCTTCCTCATCTCCGGGCCTTTCGACCTGCATCCATCTAGATCTCGAGCAGCTGAAGCT
TACCGCTAGCATGGATAGATCCGGAAAGCCTGAACTCACCGCGACGTCTGTCGAGAAGTTTCTGATCGAA
AAGTTCGACAGCGTCTCCGACCTGATGCAGCTCTCGGAGGGCGAAGAATCTCGTGCTTTCAGCTTCGATG
TAGGAGGGCGTGGATATGTCCTGCGGGTAAATAGCTGCGCCGATGGTTTCTACAAAGATCGTTATGTTTA
TCGGCACTTTGCATCGGCCGCGCTCCCGATTCCGGAAGTGCTTGACATTGGGGAATTCAGCGAGAGCCTG
ACCTATTGCATCTCCCGCCGTGCACAGGGTGTCACGTTGCAAGACCTGCCTGAAACCGAACTGCCCGCTG
TTCTGCAGCCGGTCGCGGAGGCCATGGATGCGATCGCTGCGGCCGATCTTAGCCAGACGAGCGGGTTCGG
CCCATTCGGACCGCAAGGAATCGGTCAATACACTACATGGCGTGATTTCATATGCGCGATTGCTGATCCC
CATGTGTATCACTGGCAAACTGTGATGGACGACACCGTCAGTGCGTCCGTCGCGCAGGCTCTCGATGAGC
TGATGCTTTGGGCCGAGGACTGCCCCGAAGTCCGGCACCTCGTGCACGCGGATTTCGGCTCCAACAATGT
CCTGACGGACAATGGCCGCATAACAGCGGTCATTGACTGGAGCGAGGCGATGTTCGGGGATTCCCAATAC
GAGGTCGCCAACATCTTCTTCTGGAGGCCGTGGTTGGCTTGTATGGAGCAGCAGACGCGCTACTTCGAGC
GGAGGCATCCGGAGCTTGCAGGATCGCCGCGGCTCCGGGCGTATATGCTCCGCATTGGTCTTGACCAACT
CTATCAGAGCTTGGTTGACGGCAATTTCGATGATGCAGCTTGGGCGCAGGGTCGATGCGACGCAATCGTC
CGATCCGGAGCCGGGACTGTCGGGCGTACACAAATCGCC
